Addgene plasmid #199568: pRetroX-Tight-Pur-Trim69 isoform C (codon optimized)
Purpose: Stable and dox. inducible expression of Trim69 isoform C (codon optimized) after retroviral-mediated gene transfer
Depositing lab: Andrea Cimarelli & Yuxin Song. Depositing organization: INSERM U1111,Centre International de Recherche en Infectiologie (CIRI). Publication: Trim69 is a microtubule regulator that acts as a pantropic viral inhibitor. Song Y, Nguyen XN, Kumar A, da Silva C, Picard L, Etienne L, Cimarelli A. Proc Natl Acad Sci U S A. 2022 Oct 25;119(43):e2211467119. doi: 10.1073/pnas.2211467119. Epub 2022 Oct 17. PubMed 36251989.
Backbone
  Vector backbone: pRetroX-Tight-Pur
  Backbone manufacturer: Clontech
  Vector type: Retroviral ; Allows for Puromycin selection
Growth in bacteria
  Bacterial resistance: Ampicillin, 100 μg/mL
  Growth temperature: 37°C
  Growth strain: NEB Stable
  Copy number: High Copy
Gene/Insert
  Gene/Insert name: Trim69 isoform C (codon optimized)
  Species: H. sapiens (human)
  Mutation: codon optimized
  Entrez Gene: TRIM69 (a.k.a. HSD-34, HSD34, RNF36, Trif)
  Tag / fusion protein: Flag (N terminal on insert)
  Cloning method: Restriction Enzyme; 5′ cloning site BamHI (unknown if destroyed); 3′ cloning site EcoRI (unknown if destroyed)
Terms and licenses: Academic/Nonprofit Terms; Industry Terms: Not Available to Industry
How to cite: pRetroX-Tight-Pur-Trim69 isoform C (codon optimized) was a gift from Andrea Cimarelli & Yuxin Song (Addgene plasmid # 199568 ; http://n2t.net/addgene:199568 ; RRID:Addgene_199568)
