[The description below was written by a language model from this plasmid's Addgene catalogue record and pLannotate feature annotations shown in this document.]
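Description:
pRetroX-Tight-Pur-Trim69 isoform C (codon optimized) is a gammaretroviral (MMLV-type) transfer vector built on the Clontech pRetroX-Tight-Pur backbone, intended for stable, doxycycline-inducible expression of human TRIM69 isoform C in mammalian cells after retroviral transduction. In bacteria it is maintained as a high-copy plasmid through a ColE1/pUC-type origin and selected with ampicillin via the β-lactamase gene; small rop and bom fragments and an SV40 promoter region are also annotated in the plasmid backbone.

The viral portion begins with a hybrid CMV enhancer/promoter fused to a truncated 5' LTR, which drives production of the genomic RNA in packaging cells, followed by the Ψ packaging signal and a truncated gag segment lacking its start codon that extends the packaging region. The 3' LTR carries a U3 deletion, so the integrated provirus is self-inactivating and expression depends on the internal promoters. The first of these is the PTight Tet-responsive promoter, seven tet operators upstream of a minimal CMV promoter, which is silent until bound by a Tet transactivator; that transactivator is not encoded here and must be supplied separately in the target cells. PTight controls the codon-optimized TRIM69 isoform C coding sequence, cloned between BamHI and EcoRI with an N-terminal Flag tag (annotated as a short match to a FLAG epitope element). Downstream, a mouse PGK promoter drives puromycin N-acetyltransferase, allowing selection of transduced cells. The associated study describes Trim69 as a microtubule regulator with broad antiviral activity, and the construct suits inducible expression of this isoform for such functional work.
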