Features (pLannotate 1.2.2; 19 found; start..end, strand, type, name):
     30..409     +  enhancer       CMV enhancer: human cytomegalovirus immediate early enhancer
    410..613     +  promoter       CMV promoter: human cytomegalovirus (CMV) immediate early promoter
    614..789     +  LTR            5' LTR (truncated): truncated long terminal repeat from Moloney murine sarcoma virus
    911..1185    +  misc_feature   MESV Ψ (fragment): packaging signal of murine embryonic stem cell virus
   1252..1668    +  CDS            gag (truncated): truncated Moloney murine leukemia virus (MMLV) gag gene lacking the start codon
   1704..2018    +  promoter       tight TRE promoter: Tet-responsive promoter PTight, consisting of seven tet operator sequences followed by the minimal CMV promoter
   2037..2060    +  CDS            3xFLAG (fragment): three tandem FLAG® epitope tags
   2080..2964    +  CDS            TRIM69 (fragment): TRI69_HUMAN - Also known as RNF36. Experimental evidence at protein level: Swiss-Prot protein existence level 1. May have E3 ubiquitin-protein ligase activity. May play a role in apoptosis. From Homo sapiens (Human).
   2978..3477    +  promoter       PGK promoter: mouse phosphoglycerate kinase 1 promoter
   3498..4097    +  CDS            PuroR: puromycin N-acetyltransferase; pac from Streptomyces alboniger; confers resistance to puromycin
   4164..4236    +  CDS            env (fragment): murine leukemia virus gPr80 envelope polyprotein precursor; env; proteolytically cleaved into gp70SU and p15TM subunits
   4278..4703    +  LTR            3' LTR (ΔU3): self-inactivating 3' long terminal repeat (LTR) from Moloney murine leukemia virus
   4772..4812    +  CDS            rop (fragment): Rop protein, which maintains plasmids at low copy number; rop
   4914..4952    +  misc_feature   bom (fragment): basis of mobility region from pBR322
   4969..5298    +  promoter       SV40 promoter: SV40 enhancer and early promoter
   5304..5405    +  misc_feature   bom (fragment): basis of mobility region from pBR322
   5591..6179    -  rep_origin     ori: high-copy-number ColE1/pMB1/pBR322/pUC origin of replication
   6350..7210    -  CDS            AmpR: β-lactamase; bla; confers resistance to ampicillin, carbenicillin, and related antibiotics
   7211..7315    -  promoter       AmpR promoter: bla
>Addgene plasmid #199568 | pRetroX-Tight-Pur-Trim69 isoform C (codon optimized) | addgene full sequence | sequence record 392270 | Addgene NGS Result
TGGCTCATGTCCAACATTACCGCCATGTTGACATTGATTATTGACTAGTTATTAATAGTAATCAATTACG
GGGTCATTAGTTCATAGCCCATATATGGAGTTCCGCGTTACATAACTTACGGTAAATGGCCCGCCTGGCT
GACCGCCCAACGACCCCCGCCCATTGACGTCAATAATGACGTATGTTCCCATAGTAACGCCAATAGGGAC
TTTCCATTGACGTCAATGGGTGGAGTATTTACGGTAAACTGCCCACTTGGCAGTACATCAAGTGTATCAT
ATGCCAAGTACGCCCCCTATTGACGTCAATGACGGTAAATGGCCCGCCTGGCATTATGCCCAGTACATGA
CCTTATGGGACTTTCCTACTTGGCAGTACATCTACGTATTAGTCATCGCTATTACCATGGTGATGCGGTT
TTGGCAGTACATCAATGGGCGTGGATAGCGGTTTGACTCACGGGGATTTCCAAGTCTCCACCCCATTGAC
GTCAATGGGAGTTTGTTTTGGCACCAAAATCAACGGGACTTTCCAAAATGTCGTAACAACTCCGCCCCAT
TGACGCAAATGGGCGGTAGGCGTGTACGGTGGGAGGTCTATATAAGCAGAGCTCAATAAAAGAGCCCACA
ACCCCTCACTCGGCGCGCCAGTCTTCCGATAGACTGCGTCGCCCGGGTACCCGTATTCCCAATAAAGCCT
CTTGCTGTTTGCATCCGAATCGTGGTCTCGCTGTTCCTTGGGAGGGTCTCCTCTGAGTGATTGACTACCC
ACGACGGGGGTCTTTCATTTGGGGGCTCGTCCGGGATTTGGAGACCCCTGCCCAGGGACCACCGACCCAC
CACCGGGAGGTAAGCTGGCCAGCAACTTATCTGTGTCTGTCCGATTGTCTAGTGTCTATGTTTGATGTTA
TGCGCCTGCGTCTGTACTAGTTAGCTAACTAGCTCTGTATCTGGCGGACCCGTGGTGGAACTGACGAGTT
CTGAACACCCGGCCGCAACCCTGGGAGACGTCCCAGGGACTTTGGGGGCCGTTTTTGTGGCCCGACCTGA
GGAAGGGAGTCGATGTGGAATCCGACCCCGTCAGGATATGTGGTTCTGGTAGGAGACGAGAACCTAAAAC
AGTTCCCGCCTCCGTCTGAATTTTTGCTTTCGGTTTGGAACCGAAGCCGCGCGTCTTGTCTGCTGCAGCG
CTGCAGCATCGTTCTGTGTTGTCTCTGTCTGACTGTGTTTCTGTATTTGTCTGAAAATTAGGGCCAGACT
GTTACCACTCCCTTAAGTTTGACCTTAGGTCACTGGAAAGATGTCGAGCGGATCGCTCACAACCAGTCGG
TAGATGTCAAGAAGAGACGTTGGGTTACCTTCTGCTCTGCAGAATGGCCAACCTTTAACGTCGGATGGCC
GCGAGACGGCACCTTTAACCGAGACCTCATCACCCAGGTTAAGATCAAGGTCTTTTCACCTGGCCCGCAT
GGACACCCAGACCAGGTCCCCTACATCGTGACCTGGGAAGCCTTGGCTTTTGACCCCCCTCCCTGGGTCA
AGCCCTTTGTACACCCTAAGCCTCCGCCTCCTCTTCCTCCATCCGCCCCGTCTCTCCCCCTTGAACCTCC
TCGTTCGACCCCGCCTCGATCCTCCCTTTATCCAGCCCTCACTCCTTCTCTAGGCGCCGGAATTGAAGAT
CTGAGGCCCTTTCGTCTTCACTCGAGTTTACTCCCTATCAGTGATAGAGAACGTATGTCGAGTTTACTCC
CTATCAGTGATAGAGAACGATGTCGAGTTTACTCCCTATCAGTGATAGAGAACGTATGTCGAGTTTACTC
CCTATCAGTGATAGAGAACGTATGTCGAGTTTACTCCCTATCAGTGATAGAGAACGTATGTCGAGTTTAT
CCCTATCAGTGATAGAGAACGTATGTCGAGTTTACTCCCTATCAGTGATAGAGAACGTATGTCGAGGTAG
GCGTGTACGGTGGGAGGCCTATATAAGCAGAGCTCGTTTAGTGAACCGTCAGATCGCCTGGAGAAGGATC
CACCATGGACTACAAAGACGATGACGATAAGGGTGGCGGAGCGGCCGCCGAGTTCCTCAAGCTCCATCAG
TTCCTGCACTCCAAGGAAAAGGATATCCTCACCGAGCTGAGAGAGGAAGGCAAAGCCCTGAATGAAGAGA
TGGAGCTGAACCTGAGCCAGCTCCAGGAGCAGTGCCTGCTGGCCAAGGACATGCTCGTGAGCATCCAGGC
CAAGACCGAACAGCAGAACAGCTTCGACTTCCTCAAGGATATTACCACCCTGCTGCACTCCCTGGAGCAG
GGCATGAAGGTCCTGGCCACCAGAGAGCTCATTTCCAGGAAGCTGAACCTGGGCCAGTATAAGGGCCCCA
TTCAGTACATGGTGTGGAGGGAGATGCAGGACACCCTGTGTCCCGGCCTGAGCCCTCTGACACTGGACCC
CAAAACAGCCCACCCCAATCTGGTGCTGTCCAAGAGCCAGACCTCCGTGTGGCATGGCGACATCAAGAAG
ATCATGCCCGATGACCCCGAGAGGTTTGACAGCAGCGTCGCTGTGCTGGGCTCCAGAGGCTTTACCAGCG
GCAAATGGTACTGGGAAGTGGAGGTGGCCAAAAAGACCAAATGGACAGTGGGAGTGGTGAGGGAAAGCAT
TATCAGGAAGGGCAGCTGTCCTCTGACACCTGAGCAGGGCTTTTGGCTGCTGAGGCTGAGAAACCAGACA
GACCTGAAGGCCCTGGACCTCCCCAGCTTCAGCCTGACCCTGACAAACAACCTGGACAAGGTCGGCATCT
ACCTGGACTACGAGGGAGGCCAGCTGAGCTTCTATAATGCCAAAACCATGACACACATCTATACCTTTTC
CAACACATTTATGGAGAAGCTGTACCCTTATTTCTGTCCCTGCCTGAACGACGGCGGCGAAAATAAGGAG
CCCCTGCACATTCTGCACCCCCAGTGAGAATTCTACCGGGTAGGGGAGGCGCTTTTCCCAAGGCAGTCTG
GAGCATGCGCTTTAGCAGCCCCGCTGGGCACTTGGCGCTACACAAGTGGCCTCTGGCCTCGCACACATTC
CACATCCACCGGTAGGCGCCAACCGGCTCCGTTCTTTGGTGGCCCCTTCGCGCCACCTTCTACTCCTCCC
CTAGTCAGGAAGTTCCCCCCCGCCCCGCAGCTCGCGTCGTGCAGGACGTGACAAATGGAAGTAGCACGTC
TCACTAGTCTCGTGCAGATGGACAGCACCGCTGAGCAATGGAAGCGGGTAGGCCTTTGGGGCAGCGGCCA
ATAGCAGCTTTGCTCCTTCGCTTTCTGGGCTCAGAGGCTGGGAAGGGGTGGGTCCGGGGGCGGGCTCAGG
GGCGGGCTCAGGGGCGGGGCGGGCGCCCGAAGGTCCTCCGGAGGCCCGGCATTCTGCACGCTTCAAAAGC
GCACGTCTGCCGCGCTGTTCTCCTCTTCCTCATCTCCGGGCCTTTCGACCTGCAGCCCAAGCTTACCATG
ACCGAGTACAAGCCCACGGTGCGCCTCGCCACCCGCGACGACGTCCCCAGGGCCGTACGCACCCTCGCCG
CCGCGTTCGCCGACTACCCCGCCACGCGCCACACCGTCGATCCGGACCGCCACATCGAGCGGGTCACCGA
GCTGCAAGAACTCTTCCTCACGCGCGTCGGGCTCGACATCGGCAAGGTGTGGGTCGCGGACGACGGCGCC
GCGGTGGCGGTCTGGACCACGCCGGAGAGCGTCGAAGCGGGGGCGGTGTTCGCCGAGATCGGCCCGCGCA
TGGCCGAGTTGAGCGGTTCCCGGCTGGCCGCGCAGCAACAGATGGAAGGCCTCCTGGCGCCGCACCGGCC
CAAGGAGCCCGCGTGGTTCCTGGCCACCGTCGGCGTCTCGCCCGACCACCAGGGCAAGGGTCTGGGCAGC
GCCGTCGTGCTCCCCGGAGTGGAGGCGGCCGAGCGCGCCGGGGTGCCCGCCTTCCTGGAGACCTCCGCGC
CCCGCAACCTCCCCTTCTACGAGCGGCTCGGCTTCACCGTCACCGCCGACGTCGAGGTGCCCGAAGGACC
GCGCACCTGGTGCATGACCCGCAAGCCCGGTGCCTGACGCCCGCCCCACGACCCGCAGCGCCCGACCGAA
AGGAGCGCACGACCCCATGCATCGGCGTCTCGAGATATCAGTGGTCCAGGCTCTAGTTTTGACTCAACAA
TATCACCAGCTGAAGCCTATAGAGTACGAGCCATAGATAAAATAAAAGATTTTATTTAGTCTCCAGAAAA
AGGGGGGAATGAAAGACCCCACCTGTAGGTTTGGCAAGCTAGCTTAAGTAACGCCATTTTGCAAGGCATG
GAAAAATACATAACTGAGAATAGAGAAGTTCAGATCAAGGTCAGGAACAGATGGAACAGGGTCGACCCTA
GAGAACCATCAGATGTTTCCAGGGTGCCCCAAGGACCTGAAATGACCCTGTGCCTTATTTGAACTAACCA
ATCAGTTCGCTTCTCGCTTCTGTTCGCGCGCTTCTGCTCCCCGAGCTCAATAAAAGAGCCCACAACCCCT
CACTCGGGGCGCCAGTCCTCCGATTGACTGAGTCGCCCGGGTACCCGTGTATCCAATAAACCCTCTTGCA
GTTGCATCCGACTTGTGGTCTCGCTGTTCCTTGGGAGGGTCTCCTCTGAGTGATTGACTACCCGTCAGCG
GGGGTCTTTCATTTGGGGGCTCGTCCGGGATCGGGAGACCCCTGCCCAGGGACCACCGACCCACCACCGG
GAGGTAAGCTGGCTGCCTCGCGCGTTTCGGTGATGACGGTGAAAACCTCTGACACATGCAGCTCCCGGAG
ACGGTCACAGCTTGTCTGTAAGCGGATGCCGGGAGCAGACAAGCCCGTCAGGGCGCGTCAGCGGGTGTTG
GCGGGTGTCGGGGCGCAGCCATGACCCAGTCACGTAGCGATAGCGGAGTGTAGATCCGGCTGTGGAATGT
GTGTCAGTTAGGGTGTGGAAAGTCCCCAGGCTCCCCAGCAGGCAGAAGTATGCAAAGCATGCATCTCAAT
TAGTCAGCAACCAGGTGTGGAAAGTCCCCAGGCTCCCCAGCAGGCAGAAGTATGCAAAGCATGCATCTCA
ATTAGTCAGCAACCATAGTCCCGCCCCTAACTCCGCCCATCCCGCCCCTAACTCCGCCCAGTTCCGCCCA
TTCTCCGCCCCATGGCTGACTAATTTTTTTTATTTATGCAGAGGCCGAGGCCGCCTCGGCCTCTGAGCTA
TTCCAGAAGTAGTGAGGAGGCTTTTTTGGAGGCCTAGGCTTTTGCAAAAAGCTTACTGGCTTAACTATGC
GGCATCAGAGCAGATTGTACTGAGAGTGCACCATATGCGGTGTGAAATACCGCACAGATGCGTAAGGAGA
AAATACCGCATCAGGCGCTCTTCCGCTTCCTCGCTCACTGACTCGCTGCGCTCGGTCGTTCGGCTGCGGC
GAGCGGTATCAGCTCACTCAAAGGCGGTAATACGGTTATCCACAGAATCAGGGGATAACGCAGGAAAGAA
CATGTGAGCAAAAGGCCAGCAAAAGGCCAGGAACCGTAAAAAGGCCGCGTTGCTGGCGTTTTTCCATAGG
CTCCGCCCCCCTGACGAGCATCACAAAAATCGACGCTCAAGTCAGAGGTGGCGAAACCCGACAGGACTAT
AAAGATACCAGGCGTTTCCCCCTGGAAGCTCCCTCGTGCGCTCTCCTGTTCCGACCCTGCCGCTTACCGG
ATACCTGTCCGCCTTTCTCCCTTCGGGAAGCGTGGCGCTTTCTCATAGCTCACGCTGTAGGTATCTCAGT
TCGGTGTAGGTCGTTCGCTCCAAGCTGGGCTGTGTGCACGAACCCCCCGTTCAGCCCGACCGCTGCGCCT
TATCCGGTAACTATCGTCTTGAGTCCAACCCGGTAAGACACGACTTATCGCCACTGGCAGCAGCCACTGG
TAACAGGATTAGCAGAGCGAGGTATGTAGGCGGTGCTACAGAGTTCTTGAAGTGGTGGCCTAACTACGGC
TACACTAGAAGGACAGTATTTGGTATCTGCGCTCTGCTGAAGCCAGTTACCTTCGGAAAAAGAGTTGGTA
GCTCTTGATCCGGCAAACAAACCACCGCTGGTAGCGGTGGTTTTTTTGTTTGCAAGCAGCAGATTACGCG
CAGAAAAAAAGGATCTCAAGAAGATCCTTTGATCTTTTCTACGGGGTCTGACGCTCAGTGGAACGAAAAC
TCACGTTAAGGGATTTTGGTCATGAGATTATCAAAAAGGATCTTCACCTAGATCCTTTTAAATTAAAAAT
GAAGTTTTAAATCAATCTAAAGTATATATGAGTAAACTTGGTCTGACAGTTACCAATGCTTAATCAGTGA
GGCACCTATCTCAGCGATCTGTCTATTTCGTTCATCCATAGTTGCCTGACTCCCCGTCGTGTAGATAACT
ACGATACGGGAGGGCTTACCATCTGGCCCCAGTGCTGCAATGATACCGCGAGACCCACGCTCACCGGCTC
CAGATTTATCAGCAATAAACCAGCCAGCCGGAAGGGCCGAGCGCAGAAGTGGTCCTGCAACTTTATCCGC
CTCCATCCAGTCTATTAATTGTTGCCGGGAAGCTAGAGTAAGTAGTTCGCCAGTTAATAGTTTGCGCAAC
GTTGTTGCCATTGCTGCAGGCATCGTGGTGTCACGCTCGTCGTTTGGTATGGCTTCATTCAGCTCCGGTT
CCCAACGATCAAGGCGAGTTACATGATCCCCCATGTTGTGCAAAAAAGCGGTTAGCTCCTTCGGTCCTCC
GATCGTTGTCAGAAGTAAGTTGGCCGCAGTGTTATCACTCATGGTTATGGCAGCACTGCATAATTCTCTT
ACTGTCATGCCATCCGTAAGATGCTTTTCTGTGACTGGTGAGTACTCAACCAAGTCATTCTGAGAATAGT
GTATGCGGCGACCGAGTTGCTCTTGCCCGGCGTCAACACGGGATAATACCGCGCCACATAGCAGAACTTT
AAAAGTGCTCATCATTGGAAAACGTTCTTCGGGGCGAAAACTCTCAAGGATCTTACCGCTGTTGAGATCC
AGTTCGATGTAACCCACTCGTGCACCCAACTGATCTTCAGCATCTTTTACTTTCACCAGCGTTTCTGGGT
GAGCAAAAACAGGAAGGCAAAATGCCGCAAAAAAGGGAATAAGGGCGACACGGAAATGTTGAATACTCAT
ACTCTTCCTTTTTCAATATTATTGAAGCATTTATCAGGGTTATTGTCTCATGAGCGGATACATATTTGAA
TGTATTTAGAAAAATAAACAAATAGGGGTTCCGCGCACATTTCCCCGAAAAGTGCCACCTGACGTCTAAG
AAACCATTATTATCATGACATTAACCTATAAAAATAGGCGTATCACGAGGCCCTTTCGTCTTCAAGAATT
AGCTTGGCCATTGCATACGTTGTATCCATATCATAATATGTACATTTATAT
