>Addgene plasmid #199568 | pRetroX-Tight-Pur-Trim69 isoform C (codon optimized) | depositor partial sequence | sequence record 386789 | Flag-tagged Trim69 isoform C
ATGGACTACAAAGACGATGACGATAAGGGTGGCGGAGCGGCCGCCGAGTTCCTCAAGCTCCATCAGTTCC
TGCACTCCAAGGAAAAGGATATCCTCACCGAGCTGAGAGAGGAAGGCAAAGCCCTGAATGAAGAGATGGA
GCTGAACCTGAGCCAGCTCCAGGAGCAGTGCCTGCTGGCCAAGGACATGCTCGTGAGCATCCAGGCCAAG
ACCGAACAGCAGAACAGCTTCGACTTCCTCAAGGATATTACCACCCTGCTGCACTCCCTGGAGCAGGGCA
TGAAGGTCCTGGCCACCAGAGAGCTCATTTCCAGGAAGCTGAACCTGGGCCAGTATAAGGGCCCCATTCA
GTACATGGTGTGGAGGGAGATGCAGGACACCCTGTGTCCCGGCCTGAGCCCTCTGACACTGGACCCCAAA
ACAGCCCACCCCAATCTGGTGCTGTCCAAGAGCCAGACCTCCGTGTGGCATGGCGACATCAAGAAGATCA
TGCCCGATGACCCCGAGAGGTTTGACAGCAGCGTCGCTGTGCTGGGCTCCAGAGGCTTTACCAGCGGCAA
ATGGTACTGGGAAGTGGAGGTGGCCAAAAAGACCAAATGGACAGTGGGAGTGGTGAGGGAAAGCATTATC
AGGAAGGGCAGCTGTCCTCTGACACCTGAGCAGGGCTTTTGGCTGCTGAGGCTGAGAAACCAGACAGACC
TGAAGGCCCTGGACCTCCCCAGCTTCAGCCTGACCCTGACAAACAACCTGGACAAGGTCGGCATCTACCT
GGACTACGAGGGAGGCCAGCTGAGCTTCTATAATGCCAAAACCATGACACACATCTATACCTTTTCCAAC
ACATTTATGGAGAAGCTGTACCCTTATTTCTGTCCCTGCCTGAACGACGGCGGCGAAAATAAGGAGCCCC
TGCACATTCTGCACCCCCAGTGA
